>Addgene plasmid #208193 | pSC101-GFPmut2-mScarlet-I A4 | addgene full sequence | sequence record 417833 | Addgene NGS Result
GAACAATATGGTGAGCAAGGGCAAAAGAGGCAGTGATCAAGGAGTTCATGCGGTTCAAGGTGCACATGGA
GGGCTCCATGAACGGCCACGAGTTCGAGATCGAGGGCGAGGGCGAGGGCCGCCCCTACGAGGGCACCCAG
ACCGCCAAGCTGAAGGTGACCAAGGGTGGCCCCCTGCCCTTCTCCTGGGACATCCTGTCCCCTCAGTTCA
TGTACGGCTCCAGGGCCTTCATCAAGCACCCCGCCGACATCCCCGACTACTATAAGCAGTCCTTCCCCGA
GGGCTTCAAGTGGGAGCGCGTGATGAACTTCGAGGACGGCGGCGCCGTGACCGTGACCCAGGACACCTCC
CTGGAGGACGGCACCCTGATCTACAAGGTGAAGCTCCGCGGCACCAACTTCCCTCCTGACGGCCCCGTAA
TGCAGAAGAAGACAATGGGCTGGGAAGCGTCCACCGAGCGGTTGTACCCCGAGGACGGCGTGCTGAAGGG
CGACATTAAGATGGCCCTGCGCCTGAAGGACGGCGGCCGCTACCTGGCGGACTTCAAGACCACCTACAAG
GCCAAGAAGCCCGTGCAGATGCCCGGCGCCTACAACGTCGACCGCAAGTTGGACATCACCTCCCACAACG
AGGACTACACCGTGGTGGAACAGTACGAACGCTCCGAGGGCCGCCACTCCACCGGCGGCATGGACGAGCT
GTACAAGTGACCGCCTAATGAGCGGGCTTTAATCACTAGTGAATTCGCGGCCGCCTGCAGGTCGACCATA
TGGGAGAGCTCCGTCGACAAGCTTGCGGCCGCACTCGAGCACCACCACCACCACCACCACCACTAATTGA
TTAATACCTAGGCTGCTAAACAAAGCCCATGGATCGATAGCTGGTCGACAGGACTCTGGGGTTCGAGAGC
TCGCTTGGACTCCTGTTGATAGATCCAGTAATGACCTCAGAACTCCATCTGGATTTGTTCAGAACGCTCG
GTTGCCGCCGGGCGTTTTTTATTGGTGAGAATCCAAGCACTAGGGACAGTAAGACGGGTAAGCCTGTTGA
TGATACCGCTGCCTTACTGGGTGCATTAGCCAGTCTGAATGACCTGTCACGGGATAATCCGAAGTGGTCA
GACTGGAAAATCAGAGGGCAGGAACTGCTGAACAGCAAAAAGTCAGATAGCACCACATAGCAGACCCGCC
ATAAAACGCCCTGAGAAGCCCGTGACGGGCTTTTCTTGTATTATGGGTAGTTTCCTTGCATGAATCCATA
AAAGGCGCCTGTAGTGCCATTTACCCCCATTCACTGCCAGAGCCGTGAGCGCAGCGAACTGAATGTCACG
AAAAAGACAGCGACTCAGGTGCCTGATGGTCGGAGACAAAAGGAATATTCAGCGATTTGCCCGAGCTTGC
GAGGGTGCTACTTAAGCCTTTAGGGTTTTAAGGTCTGTTTTGTAGAGGAGCAAACAGCGTTTGCGACATC
CTTTTGTAATACTGCGGAACTGACTAAAGTAGTGAGTTATACACAGGGCTGGGATCTATTCTTTTTATCT
TTTTTTATTCTTTCTTTATTCTATAAATTATAACCACTTGAATATAAACAAAAAAAACACACAAAGGTCT
AGCGGAATTTACAGAGGGTCTAGCAGAATTTACAAGTTTTCCAGCAAAGGTCTAGCAGAATTTACAGATA
CCCACAACTCAAAGGAAAAGGACTAGTAATTATCATTGACTAGCCCATCTCAATTGGTATAGTGATTAAA
ATCACCTAGACCAATTGAGATGTATGTCTGAATTAGTTGTTTTCAAAGCAAATGAACTAGCGATTAGTCG
CTATGACTTAACGGAGCATGAAACCAAGCTAATTTTATGCTGTGTGGCACTACTCAACCCCACGATTGAA
AACCCTACAAGGAAAGAACGGACGGTATCGTTCACTTATAACCAATACGCTCAGATGATGAACATCAGTA
GGGAAAATGCTTATGGTGTATTAGCTAAAGCAACCAGAGAGCTGATGACGAGAACTGTGGAAATCAGGAA
TCCTTTGGTTAAAGGCTTTGAGATTTTCCAGTGGACAAACTATGCCAAGTTCTCAAGCGAAAAATTAGAA
TTAGTTTTTAGTGAAGAGATATTGCCTTATCTTTTCCAGTTAAAAAAATTCATAAAATATAATCTGGAAC
ATGTTAAGTCTTTTGAAAACAAATACTCTATGAGGATTTATGAGTGGTTATTAAAAGAACTAACACAAAA
GAAAACTCACAAGGCAAATATAGAGATTAGCCTTGATGAATTTAAGTTCATGTTAATGCTTGAAAATAAC
TACCATGAGTTTAAAAGGCTTAACCAATGGGTTTTGAAACCAATAAGTAAAGATTTAAACACTTACAGCA
ATATGAAATTGGTGGTTGATAAGCGAGGCCGCCCGACTGATACGTTGATTTTCCAAGTTGAACTAGATAG
ACAAATGGATCTCGTAACCGAACTTGAGAACAACCAGATAAAAATGAATGGTGACAAAATACCAACAACC
ATTACATCAGATTCCTACCTACATAACGGACTAAGAAAAACACTACACGATGCTTTAACTGCAAAAATTC
AGCTCACCAGTTTTGAGGCAAAATTTTTGAGTGACATGCAAAGTAAGTATGATCTCAATGGTTCGTTCTC
ATGGCTCACGCAAAAACAACGAACCACACTAGAGAACATACTGGCTAAATACGGAAGGATCTGAGGTTCT
TATGGCTCTTGTATCTATCAGTGAAGCATCAAGACTAACAAACAAAAGTAGAACAACTGTTCACCGTTAC
ATATCAAAGGGAAAACTGTCCATATGCACAGATGAAAACGGTGTAAAAAAGATAGATACATCAGAGCTTT
TACGAGTTTTTGGTGCATTCAAAGCTGTTCACCATGAACAGATCGACAATGTAACAGATGAACAGCATGT
AACACCTAATAGAACAGGTGAAACCAGTAAAACAAAGCAACTAGAACATGAAATTGAACACCTGAGACAA
CTTGTTACAGCTCAACAGTCACACATAGACAGCCTGAAACAGGCGATGCTGCTTATCGAATCAAAGCTGC
CGACAACACGGGAGCCAGTGACGCCTCCCGTGGGGAAAAAATCATGGCAATTCTGGAAGAAATAGCGCTT
TCAGCCGGCAAACCGGCTGAAGCCGGATCTGCGATTCTGATAACAAACTAGCAACACCAGAACAGCCCGT
TTGCGGGCAGCAAAACCCGTACCCTAGGTCTAGGGCGGCGGATTTGTCCTACTCAGGAGAGCGTTCACCG
ACAAACAACAGATAAAACGAAAGGCCCAGTCTTTCGACTGAGCCTTTCGTTTTATTTGATGCCTCTAGAG
CTTGCATGCCCAAGGAGATGGCGCCCAACAGTCCCCCGGCCACGGGGCCTGCCACCATACCCACGCCGAA
ACAAGCGCTCATGAGCCCGAAGTGGCGAGCCCGATCTTCCCCATCGGTGATGTCGGCGATATAGGCGCCA
GCAACCGCACCTGTGGCGCCGGTGATGCCGGCCACGATGCGTCCGGCGTAGAGTTACCAATGCTTAATCA
GTGAGGCACCTATCTCAGCGATCTGTCTATTTCGTTCATCCATAGTTGCCTGACTCCCCGTCGTGTAGAT
AACTACGATACGGGAGGGCTTACCATCTGGCCCCAGTGCTGCAATGATACCGCGAGACCCACGCTCACCG
GCTCCAGATTTATCAGCAATAAACCAGCCAGCCGGAAGGGCCGAGCGCAGAAGTGGTCCTGCAACTTTAT
CCGCCTCCATCCAGTCTATTAATTGTTGCCGGGAAGCTAGAGTAAGTAGTTCGCCAGTTAATAGTTTGCG
CAACGTTGTTGCCATTGCTGCAGGCATCGTGGTGTCACGCTCGTCGTTTGGTATGGCTTCATTCAGCTCC
GGTTCCCAACGATCAAGGCGAGTTACATGATCCCCCATGTTGTGCAAAAAAGCGGTTAGCTCCTTCGGTC
CTCCGATCGTTGTCAGAAGTAAGTTGGCCGCAGTGTTATCACTCATGGTTATGGCAGCACTGCATAATTC
TCTTACTGTCATGCCATCCGTAAGATGCTTTTCTGTGACTGGTGAGTACTCAACCAAGTCATTCTGAGAA
TAGTGTATGCGGCGACCGAGTTGCTCTTGCCCGGCGTCAACACGGGATAATACCGCGCCACATAGCAGAA
CTTTAAAAGTGCTCATCATTGGAAAACGTTCTTCGGGGCGAAAACTCTCAAGGATCTTACCGCTGTTGAG
ATCCAGTTCGATGTAACCCACTCGTGCACCCAACTGATCTTCAGCATCTTTTACTTTCACCAGCGTTTCT
GGGTGAGCAAAAACAGGAAGGCAAAATGCCGCAAAAAAGGGAATAAGGGCGACACGGAAATGTTGAATAC
TCATACTCTTCCTTTTTCAATATTATTGAAGCATTTATCAGGGTTATTGTCTCATGAGCGGATACATATT
TGAATGTATTTAGAAAAATAAACAAATAGGGGTTCCGCGCACATTTCCCCGAAAAGTGCCACCTGACGTC
TAAGAAACCATTATTATCATAAAAGGCCATCCGTCAGGATGGCCTTCTATGAATGCCTTGGCTGCGATTC
ATTCTTTATATGAATAAAATTGTTGTCAGTTTCACGTCTTGTCCTGCCATATCGCGAAATTTCTGCGCAA
AAGCACAAAAAATTTTTGCATCTCCCCCTTGATGACGTGGGTTACGACCCCATTTAGTAGTCAACCGCAG
TGAGTGAGTCTGACGAGGCCCTTTCGTCTTCAAGAATTCTCATGTTTGACAGCTTATCATCGATAAGCTT
TAATGCGGTAGTTTATCACAGTTAAATTGCTAACGCAGTCCGGGGAATTCAGGCTTGGAGGAACAATATG
AAAGGATCCAAAGGTGAAGAATTATTCACTGGAGTTGTCCCAATTCTTGTTGAATTAGATGGTGATGTTA
ATGGGCACAAATTTTCTGTCAGTGGAGAGGGTGAAGGTGATGCAACATACGGAAAACTTACCCTTAAATT
TATTTGCACTACTGGAAAACTACCTGTTCCATGGCCAACACTTGTCACTACTTTCGCGTATGGTCTTCAA
TGCTTTGCGAGATACCCAGATCATATGAAACAGCATGACTTTTTCAAGAGTGCCATGCCCGAAGGTTATG
TACAGGAAAGAACTATATTTTTCAAAGATGACGGGAACTACAAGACACGTGCTGAAGTCAAGTTTGAAGG
TGATACCCTTGTTAATAGAATCGAGTTAAAAGGTATTGATTTTAAAGAAGATGGAAACATTCTTGGACAC
AAATTGGAATACAACTATAACTCACACAAAGTATACATCATGGCAGACAAACAAAAGGATGGAATCAAAG
TTAACTTCAAAATTAGACACAACATTGAAGATGGAAGCGTTCAACTAGCAGACCATTATCAACGAAATAC
TCCAATTGGCGATGGCCCTGTCCTTTTACCAGACAACCATTACCTGTCCACACAATCTGCCCTTTCGAAA
GATCCCAACGAAAAGAGAGACCACATGGTCCTTCTTGAGTTTGTAACAGCTGCTGGGATTACACATGGTA
TGGATGAATTGTACAAATAACCGCCAGGAG
Features (pLannotate 1.2.2; 12 found; start..end, strand, type, name):
      8..707     +  CDS            mScarlet-I (fragment): bright monomeric red fluorescent protein evolved from a synthetic template (Bindels et al., 2016) matures faster than mScarlet
    810..833     +  CDS            9xHis (fragment): 9xHis affinity tag
    918..1012    +  terminator     lambda t0 terminator: transcription terminator from phage lambda
   1504..1726    +  rep_origin     pSC101 ori: low-copy replication origin that requires the Rep101 protein
   1774..2724    +  CDS            Rep101: RepA protein needed for replication with the pSC101 origin; rep101
   3262..3348    -  terminator     rrnB T1 terminator: Escherichia coli rrnB; transcription terminator T1 from the E. coli rrnB gene
   3371..3553    -  CDS            TcR (fragment): tetracycline efflux protein; tet; confers resistance to tetracycline
   3554..4414    -  CDS            AmpR: β-lactamase; bla; confers resistance to ampicillin, carbenicillin, and related antibiotics
   4415..4519    -  promoter       AmpR promoter: bla
   4571..4598    -  terminator     rrnB T2 terminator: transcription terminator T2 from the E. coli rrnB gene
   4806..4834    +  promoter       tet promoter: E. coli promoter for tetracycline efflux protein gene
   4907..5617    +  CDS            GFPmut2: GFPmut2 is a basic (constitutively fluorescent) green fluorescent protein published in 1996, derived from Aequorea victoria. It is reported to be a very rapidly-maturing weak dimer.
