[The description below was written by a language model from this plasmid's Addgene catalogue record and pLannotate feature annotations shown in this document.]
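Description:
pSC101-GFPmut2-mScarlet-I A4 is a low-copy bacterial expression and reporter plasmid built on the pSC101 backbone. It is one of a set of dual-fluorescence constructs for measuring translational errors in bacteria, in this case frameshift mistranslation. It replicates through the pSC101 origin together with the plasmid-encoded Rep101 (RepA) protein that this origin requires. Selection is by ampicillin, conferred by a β-lactamase gene with its own promoter. A short remnant of the tetracycline efflux gene lies next to AmpR. It is annotated only as a fragment, and tetracycline is not listed as a resistance marker.

The payload is a green–red reporter pair, both listed under a composite "Ptet+dnaK P1" promoter. The feature table detects only the tet promoter upstream of GFPmut2, so the dnaK P1 part rests on the catalogue entry alone. On the circular map, GFPmut2, a rapidly maturing green fluorescent protein, ends almost exactly where mScarlet-I, a fast-maturing monomeric red protein, begins. This suggests a tandem, probably fused, arrangement, although the record does not say so explicitly.

The mScarlet-I sequence carries a four-adenine frameshift insertion near its start (recorded as "6AAAA", hence "A4"), so accurate translation should yield green fluorescence but no functional red protein. Red signal should appear only when ribosomes slip frame, with GFPmut2 plausibly acting as an internal expression reference. A partial polyhistidine tag annotation and the lambda t0 terminator follow the reporter, and rrnB T1 and T2 terminators insulate the neighbouring units. The associated study used such reporters to examine antibiotic-induced nonsense and frameshift mistranslation.
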