Addgene plasmid #208193: pSC101-GFPmut2-mScarlet-I A4
Purpose: frameshift mistranslation, A4
Depositing lab: Tanel Tenson. Depositing organization: University of Tartu. Publication: Fluorescent reporters give new insights into antibiotics-induced nonsense and frameshift mistranslation. Hinnu M, Putrins M, Kogermann K, Kaldalu N, Tenson T. Sci Rep. 2024 Mar 22;14(1):6883. doi: 10.1038/s41598-024-57597-8. PubMed 38519558.
Backbone
  Vector backbone: pSC101
  Backbone size w/o insert (bp): 3968
  Total vector size (bp): 5626
  Vector type: Bacterial Expression ; reporter
Growth in bacteria
  Bacterial resistance: Ampicillin, 100 μg/mL
  Growth temperature: 37°C
  Growth strain: DH5alpha
  Copy number: Low Copy
Gene/Insert 1
  Gene/Insert name: GFPmut2
  Species: Synthetic
  Insert size (bp): 725
  Promoter: Ptet+dnaK P1
  Cloning method: Ligation Independent Cloning
  Sequencing primers: 5′ ctcatgtttgacagcttatcatcgataagc
Gene/Insert 2
  Gene/Insert name: mScarlet-I
  Species: Synthetic
  Insert size (bp): 702
  Mutation: Frameshift insertion 6AAAA
  Promoter: Ptet+dnaK P1
  Cloning method: Ligation Independent Cloning
  Sequencing primers: 5′ ACATGGTCCTTCTTGAGTTTGTAACAGC
Terms and licenses: Academic/Nonprofit Terms; Industry Terms: Not Available to Industry
How to cite: pSC101-GFPmut2-mScarlet-I A4 was a gift from Tanel Tenson (Addgene plasmid # 208193 ; http://n2t.net/addgene:208193 ; RRID:Addgene_208193)
